Addgene plasmid #195815: pENTR223-EBNA2
Purpose: Gateway Entry Clone of Epstein-Barr virus EBNA2
Depositing lab: Eric Johannsen. Depositing organization: Brigham and Women's Hospital. Publication: Epstein-Barr virus and virus human protein interaction maps. Calderwood MA, Venkatesan K, Xing L, Chase MR, Vazquez A, Holthaus AM, Ewence AE, Li N, Hirozane-Kishikawa T, Hill DE, Vidal M, Kieff E, Johannsen E. Proc Natl Acad Sci U S A. 2007 May 1;104(18):7606-11. doi: 10.1073/pnas.0702332104. Epub 2007 Apr 19. PubMed 17446270.
Backbone
  Vector backbone: pENTR223.1
  Backbone manufacturer: Invitrogen
  Backbone size w/o insert (bp): 2875
  Vector type: Gateway Entry Vector
Growth in bacteria
  Bacterial resistance: Spectinomycin, 50 μg/mL
  Growth temperature: 37°C
  Growth strain: DH5alpha
  Copy number: High Copy
Gene/Insert
  Gene/Insert name: EBNA2
  Species: Epstein-Barr virus
  Entrez Gene: EBNA-2 (a.k.a. HHV4_EBNA-2)
  Cloning method: Gateway Cloning
Terms and licenses: Academic/Nonprofit Terms; Industry Terms: Not Available to Industry
How to cite: pENTR223-EBNA2 was a gift from Eric Johannsen (Addgene plasmid # 195815 ; http://n2t.net/addgene:195815 ; RRID:Addgene_195815)
