[The description below was written by a language model from this plasmid's Addgene catalogue record and pLannotate feature annotations shown in this document.]
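Description:
pENTR223-EBNA2 is a Gateway entry clone built on the pENTR223.1 backbone and carrying the open reading frame for Epstein-Barr virus nuclear antigen 2 (EBNA2). It is a small bacterial plasmid (about 4.2 kb in the sequenced record) that replicates from a high-copy ColE1/pUC-type origin. It is selected with spectinomycin through the aadA aminoglycoside adenylyltransferase gene (SmR), which lies downstream of a fragment of a class 1 integron Pc promoter. Short annotated fragments of lacI, lacZα and a gentamicin resistance gene appear to be non-functional backbone remnants.

The EBNA2 coding sequence, matched by the annotation to the B95-8 strain protein, spans roughly 1.45 kb and sits between two Gateway attL recombination sites. The annotation tool labels both as attL3 in opposite orientations, so the exact attL variants are not resolved by the record. These sites allow LR Clonase-mediated transfer of the insert into any compatible destination vector. The rrnB T1 and T2 terminators lie upstream of the cassette and insulate it from read-through transcription. A T7 promoter lies just outside the downstream att site, pointing back toward the insert. No eukaryotic promoter, tag or reporter is annotated, which is expected of an entry clone that serves as a shuttle source rather than an expression vector.

EBNA2 is a viral transcriptional activator that drives B-cell activation and proliferation by binding cellular DNA-binding proteins such as CBF1. The clone provides a way to move this ORF into expression or interaction-assay vectors, and the associated publication concerns mapping of EBV–EBV and EBV–human protein interactions.
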