Features (pLannotate 1.2.2; 12 found; start..end, strand, type, name):
    121..213     +  CDS            lacI (fragment): lac repressor; lacI; The lac repressor binds to the lac operator to inhibit transcription in E. coli. This inhibition can be relieved by adding lactose or isopropyl-β-D-thiogalactopyranoside (IPTG).
    268..295     -  terminator     rrnB T2 terminator: transcription terminator T2 from the E. coli rrnB gene
    427..470     +  terminator     rrnB T1 terminator: Escherichia coli rrnB; transcription terminator T1 from the E. coli rrnB gene
    517..553     -  CDS            lacZα (fragment): LacZα fragment of β-galactosidase; lacZ fragment
    570..665     +  protein_bind   attL3: mutant version of attL; recombination site for the Gateway® LR reaction LR Clonase™
    668..2116    +  CDS            EBNA2: EBNA2_EBVB9 - Experimental evidence at protein level: Swiss-Prot protein existence level 1. Plays a key role in the activation of the host resting B-cell and stimulation of B-cell proliferation. Acts by up-regulating the expression of viral EBNA1-6, LMP1, LMP2A and LMP2B genes, as well as several host genes including CD21, CD23 and MYC. Activates transcription by acting as an adapter molecule that binds to cellular sequence-specific DNA-binding proteins such as host CBF1, SMARCB1 and SPI1. Once EBNA2 is near promoter sites, its acidic activating domain recruits basal and activation-associated
   2118..2213    -  protein_bind   attL3: mutant version of attL; recombination site for the Gateway® LR reaction LR Clonase™
   2232..2250    -  promoter       T7 promoter: promoter for bacteriophage T7 RNA polymerase
   2440..2463    +  promoter       Pc promoter (fragment): intI1 (promoter lies within the coding sequence); class 1 integron promoter
   2639..2695    +  CDS            GmR (fragment): gentamycin acetyltransferase; aacC1; confers resistance to gentamycin
   2702..3493    +  CDS            SmR: aminoglycoside adenylyltransferase (Murphy, 1985); aadA; confers resistance to spectinomycin and streptomycin
   3586..4174    +  rep_origin     ori: high-copy-number ColE1/pMB1/pBR322/pUC origin of replication
>Addgene plasmid #195815 | pENTR223-EBNA2 | addgene full sequence | sequence record 384886 | Addgene NGS Result
CTTTCCTGCGTTATCCCCTGATTCTGTGGATAACCGTATTACCGCCTTTGAGTGAGCTGATACCGCTCGC
CGCAGCCGAACGACCGAGCGCAGCGAGTCAGTGAGCGAGGAAGCGGAAGAGCGCCCAATACGCAAACCGC
CTCTCCCCGCGCGTTGGCCGATTCATTAATGCAGCTGGCACGACAGGTTTCCCGACTGGAAAGCGGGCAG
TGAGCGCAACGCAATTAATACGCGTACCGCTAGCCAGGAAGAGTTTGTAGAAACGCAAAAAGGCCATCCG
TCAGGATGGCCTTCTGCTTAGTTTGATGCCTGGCAGTTTATGGCGGGCGTCCTGCCCGCCACCCTCCGGG
CCGTTGCTTCACAACGTTCAAATCCGCTCCCGGCGGATTTGTCCTACTCAGGAGAGCGTTCACCGACAAA
CAACAGATAAAACGAAAGGCCCAGTCTTCCGACTGAGCCTTTCGTTTTATTTGATGCCTGGCAGTTCCCT
ACTCTCGCGTTAACGCTAGCATGGATGTTTTCCCAGTCACGACGTTGTAAAACGACGGCCAGTCTTAAGC
TCGGGCCCCAAATAATGATTTTATTTTGACTGATAGTGACCTGTTCGTTGCAACAAATTGATGAGCAATG
CTTTTTTATAATGCCAACTTTGTACAAAAAAGTTGGCATGCCTACATTCTATCTTGCGTTACATGGGGGA
CAAACATATCATCTAATTGTTGACACGGATAGTCTTGGAAACCCGTCACTCTCAGTAATTCCCTCGAATC
CCTACCAGGAACAACTGTCAGACACTCCATTAATTCCACTAACAATCTTTGTTGGGGAAAACACGGGGGT
GCCCCCACCACCCCCACCACCCCCACCACCTCCACCACCCCCACCACCTCCACCACCTCCACCACCTTCA
CCACCTTCACCACCACCCCCGCCCCCACCACCCCCACCACCTCAGCGCAGGGATGCCTGGACACAAGAGC
CATCACCTCTTGATAGGGATCCGCTAGGATATGACGTCGGGCATGGACCTCTAGCATCTGCTATGCGAAT
GCTTTGGATGGCTAATTATATTGTAAGACAATCACGGGGTGACCGGGGCCTTATTTTGCCACAAGGCCCA
CAAACAGCCCCTCAGGCCGTGTTGGTACAGCCACATGTCCCCCCTCTACGCCCGACAGCACCCACCATTT
TGTCACCTCTGTCACGACCGAGGCTTACCCCTCCACAACCACTCATGATTCCACCAAGGCCTACCCCTCC
TTCCCCTCTGCCACCTGCAACACTACTCACGGTGCCACCAAGGCCTACCCGTCCTACCACTTTGCCACCC
ACACCACTACTCACGGTACTACAAAGGCCTACCGAACTTCAACCCACACCATCACCACCACGCATGCATC
TCCCTGTCTTGCATGTGCCAGACCAATCAATGCACCCTCTTACTCATCAAAGCACCCCAAATGATCCAGA
TAGTCCAGAACCACGGTCCCCGACTGTATTTTATAACATTCCACCTATGCCATTACCCCCCTCACAATTG
CCACCACCAGCAGCACCAGCACAGCCACCTCCAGGGGTCATCAACGACCAACAATTACATAATCTACCCT
CGGGGCCACCATGGTGGCCACCCATCTGCGACCCCCCGCAACCCTCTAAGACTCAAGGCCAGAGCCGGGG
ACAGAGCAGGGGGAGGGGCAGGGGCAGGGGCAGGGGCAGGGGCAAGGGCAAGTCCAGGGACAAGCAACGC
AAGCCCGGTGGACCATGGAGACCAGAGCCAAACACCTCCAGTCCTAGCATGCCTGAACTAAGTCCAGTCC
TCGGTCTTCATCAGGGACAAGGGGCTGGGGACTCACCAACTCCTGGCCCATCCAATGCCGCCCCCGTTTG
TAGAAATTCACACACAGCAACCCCTAACGTTTCACCAATACATGAACCGGAGTCCCATAATAGCCCAGAG
GCTCCCATTCTCTTCCCCGATGATTGGTATCCTCCATCTATAGACCCCGCAGACTTAGACGAAAGTTGGG
ATTACATTTTTGAGACAACAGAATCTCCTAGCTCTGATGAAGATCATGTGGGGGGACCCAGTAAAAGACC
TCGCCCCTCCATCCAGCCAACTTTCTTGTACAAAGTTGGCATTATAAGAAAGCATTGCTTATCAATTTGT
TGCAACGAACAGGTCACTATCAGTCAAAATAAAATCATTATTTGCCATCCAGCTGATATCCCCTATAGTG
AGTCGTATTACATGGTCATAGCTGTTTCCTGGCAGCTCTGGCCCGTGTCTCAAAATCTCTGATGTTACAT
TGCACAAGATAAAAATATATCATCATGCCTCCTCTAGACCAGCCAGGACAGAAATGCCTCGACTTCGCTG
CTACCCAAGGTTGCCGGGTGACGCACACCGTGGAAACGGATGAAGGCACGAACCCAGTGGACATAAGCCT
GTTCGGTTCGTAAGCTGTAATGCAAGTAGCGTATGCGCTCACGCAACTGGTCCAGAACCTTGACCGAACG
CAGCGGTGGTAACGGCGCAGTGGCGGTTTTCATGGCTTGTTATGACTGTTTTTTTGGGGTACAGTCTATG
CCTCGGGCATCCAAGCAGCAAGCGCGTTACGCCGTGGGTCGATGTTTGATGTTATGGAGCAGCAACGATG
TTACGCAGCAGGGCAGTCGCCCTAAAACAAAGTTAAACATTATGAGGGAAGCGGTGATCGCCGAAGTATC
GACTCAACTATCAGAGGTAGTTGGCGTCATCGAGCGCCATCTCGAACCGACGTTGCTGGCCGTACATTTG
TACGGCTCCGCAGTGGATGGCGGCCTGAAGCCACACAGTGATATTGATTTGCTGGTTACGGTGACCGTAA
GGCTTGATGAAACAACGCGGCGAGCTTTGATCAACGACCTTTTGGAAACTTCGGCTTCCCCTGGAGAGAG
CGAGATTCTCCGCGCTGTAGAAGTCACCATTGTTGTGCACGACGACATCATTCCGTGGCGTTATCCAGCT
AAGCGCGAACTGCAATTTGGAGAATGGCAGCGCAATGACATTCTTGCAGGTATCTTCGAGCCAGCCACGA
TCGACATTGATCTGGCTATCTTGCTGACAAAAGCAAGAGAACATAGCGTTGCCTTGGTAGGTCCAGCGGC
GGAGGAACTCTTTGATCCGGTTCCTGAACAGGATCTATTTGAGGCGCTAAATGAAACCTTAACGCTATGG
AACTCGCCGCCCGACTGGGCTGGCGATGAGCGAAATGTAGTGCTTACGTTGTCCCGCATTTGGTACAGCG
CAGTAACCGGCAAAATCGCGCCGAAGGATGTCGCTGCCGACTGGGCAATGGAGCGCCTGCCGGCCCAGTA
TCAGCCCGTCATACTTGAAGCTAGACAGGCTTATCTTGGACAAGAAGAAGATCGCTTGGCCTCGCGCGCA
GATCAGTTGGAAGAATTTGTCCACTACGTGAAAGGCGAGATCACCAAGGTAGTCGGCAAATAACCCTCGA
GCCACCCATGACCAAAATCCCTTAACGTGAGTTACGCGTCGTTCCACTGAGCGTCAGACCCCGTAGAAAA
GATCAAAGGATCTTCTTGAGATCCTTTTTTTCTGCGCGTAATCTGCTGCTTGCAAACAAAAAAACCACCG
CTACCAGCGGTGGTTTGTTTGCCGGATCAAGAGCTACCAACTCTTTTTCCGAAGGTAACTGGCTTCAGCA
GAGCGCAGATACCAAATACTGTTCTTCTAGTGTAGCCGTAGTTAGGCCACCACTTCAAGAACTCTGTAGC
ACCGCCTACATACCTCGCTCTGCTAATCCTGTTACCAGTGGCTGCTGCCAGTGGCGATAAGTCGTGTCTT
ACCGGGTTGGACTCAAGACGATAGTTACCGGATAAGGCGCAGCGGTCGGGCTGAACGGGGGGTTCGTGCA
CACAGCCCAGCTTGGAGCGAACGACCTACACCGAACTGAGATACCTACAGCGTGAGCTATGAGAAAGCGC
CACGCTTCCCGAAGGGAGAAAGGCGGACAGGTATCCGGTAAGCGGCAGGGTCGGAACAGGAGAGCGCACG
AGGGAGCTTCCAGGGGGAAACGCCTGGTATCTTTATAGTCCTGTCGGGTTTCGCCACCTCTGACTTGAGC
GTCGATTTTTGTGATGCTCGTCAGGGGGGCGGAGCCTATGGAAAAACGCCAGCAACGCGGCCTTTTTACG
GTTCCTGGCCTTTTGCTGGCCTTTTGCTCACATGTT
